Addgene plasmid #138841: pPD392 VPR-ZF92
Purpose: Constitutive expression of VPR-ZF92 under the CMV promoter.
Depositing lab: Joshua Leonard. Depositing organization: Northwestern University. Publication: The COMET toolkit for composing customizable genetic programs in mammalian cells. Donahue PS, Draut JW, Muldoon JJ, Edelstein HI, Bagheri N, Leonard JN. Nat Commun. 2020 Feb 7;11(1):779. doi: 10.1038/s41467-019-14147-5. PubMed 32034124.
Backbone
  Vector backbone: pPD005 pcDNA Golden Gate
  Vector type: Mammalian Expression, Synthetic Biology
Growth in bacteria
  Bacterial resistance: Ampicillin, 100 μg/mL
  Growth temperature: 37°C
  Growth strain: DH5alpha
  Copy number: High Copy
Gene/Insert
  Gene/Insert name: VPR-ZF92
  Species: Synthetic
  Promoter: CMV
  Tag / fusion protein: 3xFlag (N terminal on insert)
  Cloning method: Restriction Enzyme; 5′ cloning site NheI (not destroyed); 3′ cloning site NotI (not destroyed)
  Sequencing primers: 5′ CGCAAATGGGCGGTAGGCGTG; 3′ TAGAAGGCACAGTCGAGG
Terms and licenses: Academic/Nonprofit Terms; Industry Terms: Not Available to Industry
Depositor comments: Leonard Lab plasmid reference number: L1370
How to cite: pPD392 VPR-ZF92 was a gift from Joshua Leonard (Addgene plasmid # 138841 ; http://n2t.net/addgene:138841 ; RRID:Addgene_138841)
