[The description below was written by a language model from this plasmid's Addgene catalogue record and pLannotate feature annotations shown in this document.]
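Description:
pPD392 VPR-ZF92 is a mammalian expression plasmid built on pPD005, a pcDNA-derived backbone adapted for Golden Gate assembly, and forms part of the COMET toolkit of synthetic transcription factors and promoters for building genetic programs in mammalian cells. It is maintained in E. coli at high copy through a ColE1/pUC-type origin and selected with ampicillin via the β-lactamase gene and its native promoter. An f1 origin is also present. Downstream of the SV40 early promoter the annotation finds only a short fragment of a bleomycin-family resistance gene before the SV40 polyadenylation signal, so there is no evidence in the record of a functional mammalian selection marker. The plasmid therefore appears suited mainly to transient transfection.

The payload is a synthetic open reading frame placed between NheI and NotI sites, driven by the human CMV immediate-early enhancer and promoter and terminated by the bovine growth hormone polyadenylation signal. A T7 promoter lies just upstream of the coding region. The encoded protein starts with an N-terminal 3xFLAG tag for detection. This is followed by the tripartite VPR activation domain, annotated as VP16-derived repeats, a portion of human RELA (p65) and the Epstein-Barr virus Rta activation domain. The ZF92 zinc-finger DNA-binding domain is not picked up by the automated annotation. It presumably occupies the unannotated stretch between the Rta domain and the polyadenylation signal. Constitutive expression yields a strong synthetic activator that should drive transcription from reporter or output promoters carrying matching ZF92 binding sites. This makes it useful as an orthogonal activator component in engineered gene circuits.
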