Features (pLannotate 1.2.2; 23 found; start..end, strand, type, name):
     28..80      -  misc_feature   bom (fragment): basis of mobility region from pBR322
    235..614     +  enhancer       CMV enhancer: human cytomegalovirus immediate early enhancer
    615..818     +  promoter       CMV promoter: human cytomegalovirus (CMV) immediate early promoter
    814..847     +  LTR            5' LTR (truncated) (fragment): truncated 5' long terminal repeat (LTR) from HIV-1
    863..881     +  promoter       T7 promoter: promoter for bacteriophage T7 RNA polymerase
    952..975     +  CDS            3xFLAG (fragment): three tandem FLAG® epitope tags
   1147..1163    +  CDS            VP96 (fragment): 6 tandem repeats of the minimal activation domain of herpes simplex virus VP16 (Cheng et al., 2013)
   1210..1989    +  CDS            RELA (fragment): TF65_HUMAN - Also known as NFKB3. Experimental evidence at protein level: Swiss-Prot protein existence level 1. NF-kappa-B is a pleiotropic transcription factor present in almost all cell types and is the endpoint of a series of signal transduction events that are initiated by a vast array of stimuli related to many biological processes such as inflammation, immunity, differentiation, cell growth, tumorigenesis and apoptosis. NF-kappa-B is a homo- or heterodimeric complex formed by the Rel-like domain- containing proteins RELA/p65, RELB, NFKB1/p105, NFKB1/p50, REL and NFKB2/p52. The heterodime
   2008..2577    +  CDS            Rta AD: transcriptional activation domain from the human herpesvirus 4 (Epstein-Barr virus) replication and transcription activator Rta/BRLF1 (Hardwick et al., 1992; Chavez et al., 2015)
   2940..3051    +  polyA_signal   bGH poly(A) signal: bovine growth hormone polyadenylation signal
   3168..3189    +  promoter       SV40 promoter (fragment): SV40 enhancer and early promoter
   3210..3638    +  rep_origin     f1 ori (sequence partly withheld): f1 bacteriophage origin of replication; arrow indicates direction of (+) strand synthesis
   3643..3665    +  promoter       SV40 promoter (fragment): SV40 enhancer and early promoter
   3666..3857    +  promoter       SV40 promoter: SV40 early promoter
   3884..3982    +  CDS            ble (fragment): BLE_KLEPN - Experimental evidence at protein level: Swiss-Prot protein existence level 1. Binding protein with a strong affinity to the bleomycin family of antibiotics. Binds to CL990; an antimitotic-antibiotic compound. From Klebsiella pneumoniae.
   3977..4098    +  polyA_signal   SV40 poly(A) signal: SV40 polyadenylation signal
   4171..4187    -  protein_bind   lac operator: The lac repressor binds to the lac operator to inhibit transcription in E. coli. This inhibition can be relieved by adding lactose or isopropyl-β-D-thiogalactopyranoside (IPTG). lac repressor encoded by lacI
   4195..4225    -  promoter       lac promoter: promoter for the E. coli lac operon
   4240..4261    -  protein_bind   CAP binding site: CAP binding activates transcription in the presence of cAMP. E. coli catabolite activator protein
   4274..4366    -  CDS            lacI (fragment): lac repressor; lacI; The lac repressor binds to the lac operator to inhibit transcription in E. coli. This inhibition can be relieved by adding lactose or isopropyl-β-D-thiogalactopyranoside (IPTG).
   4549..5137    -  rep_origin     ori: high-copy-number ColE1/pMB1/pBR322/pUC origin of replication
   5308..6168    -  CDS            AmpR: β-lactamase; bla; confers resistance to ampicillin, carbenicillin, and related antibiotics
   6169..6273    -  promoter       AmpR promoter: bla
>Addgene plasmid #138841 | pPD392 VPR-ZF92 | addgene full sequence | sequence record 321971 | Addgene NGS Result
GACGGATCGGGAGATCTCCCGATCCCCTATGGTGCACTCTCAGTACAATCTGCTCTGATGCCGCATAGTT
AAGCCAGTATCTGCTCCCTGCTTGTGTGTTGGAGGTCGCTGAGTAGTGCGCGAGCAAAATTTAAGCTACA
ACAAGGCAAGGCTTGACCGACAATTGCATGAAGAATCTGCTTAGGGTTAGGCGTTTTGCGCTGCTTCGCG
ATGTACGGGCCAGATATACGCGTTGACATTGATTATTGACTAGTTATTAATAGTAATCAATTACGGGGTC
ATTAGTTCATAGCCCATATATGGAGTTCCGCGTTACATAACTTACGGTAAATGGCCCGCCTGGCTGACCG
CCCAACGACCCCCGCCCATTGACGTCAATAATGACGTATGTTCCCATAGTAACGCCAATAGGGACTTTCC
ATTGACGTCAATGGGTGGAGTATTTACGGTAAACTGCCCACTTGGCAGTACATCAAGTGTATCATATGCC
AAGTACGCCCCCTATTGACGTCAATGACGGTAAATGGCCCGCCTGGCATTATGCCCAGTACATGACCTTA
TGGGACTTTCCTACTTGGCAGTACATCTACGTATTAGTCATCGCTATTACCATGGTGATGCGGTTTTGGC
AGTACATCAATGGGCGTGGATAGCGGTTTGACTCACGGGGATTTCCAAGTCTCCACCCCATTGACGTCAA
TGGGAGTTTGTTTTGGCACCAAAATCAACGGGACTTTCCAAAATGTCGTAACAACTCCGCCCCATTGACG
CAAATGGGCGGTAGGCGTGTACGGTGGGAGGTCTATATAAGCAGAGCTCTCTGGCTAACTAGAGAACCCA
CTGCTTACTGGCTTATCGAAATTAATACGACTCACTATAGGGAGTCCCAAGCTGGCTAGCGCCACCATGG
ATTATAAGGATCACGATGGCGACTACAAGGACCACGATATTGACTACAAAGACGATGACGATAAAATGGC
TCCTAAGAAAAAGCGCAAAGTCGGTATCCATGGCGTTCCCGGATCAGACGCATTGGACGATTTTGATCTG
GATATGCTGGGAAGTGACGCCCTCGATGATTTTGACCTTGACATGCTTGGTTCGGATGCCCTTGATGACT
TTGACCTCGACATGCTCGGCAGTGACGCCCTTGATGATTTCGACCTGGACATGCTGATTAACTCTAGAAG
TTCCGGATCTGTTGGTAGCCAGTACCTGCCCGACACCGACGACCGGCACCGGATCGAGGAAAAGCGGAAG
CGGACCTACGAGACATTCAAGAGCATCATGAAGAAGTCCCCCTTCAGCGGCCCCACCGACCCTAGACCTC
CACCTAGAAGAATCGCCGTGCCCAGCAGATCCAGCGCCAGCGTGCCAAAACCTGCCCCCCAGCCTTACCC
CTTCACCAGCAGCCTGAGCACCATCAACTACGACGAGTTCCCTACCATGGTGTTCCCCAGCGGCCAGATC
TCTCAGGCCTCTGCTCTGGCTCCAGCCCCTCCTCAGGTGCTGCCTCAGGCTCCTGCTCCTGCACCAGCTC
CAGCCATGGTGTCTGCACTGGCTCAGGCACCAGCACCCGTGCCTGTGCTGGCTCCTGGACCTCCACAGGC
TGTGGCTCCACCAGCCCCTAAACCTACACAGGCCGGCGAGGGCACACTGTCTGAAGCTCTGCTGCAGCTG
CAGTTCGACGACGAGGATCTGGGAGCCCTGCTGGGAAACAGCACCGATCCTGCCGTGTTCACCGACCTGG
CCAGCGTGGACAACAGCGAGTTCCAGCAGCTGCTGAACCAGGGCATCCCTGTGGCCCCTCACACCACCGA
GCCCATGCTGATGGAATACCCCGAGGCCATCACCCGGCTCGTGACAGGCGCTCAGAGGCCTCCTGATCCA
GCTCCTGCCCCTCTGGGAGCACCAGGCCTGCCTAATGGACTGCTGTCTGGCGACGAGGACTTCAGCTCTA
TCGCCGATATGGATTTCTCAGCCTTGCTGGGCTCTGGCAGCGGCAGCCGGGATTCCAGGGAAGGGATGTT
TTTGCCGAAGCCTGAGGCCGGCTCCGCTATTAGTGACGTGTTTGAGGGCCGCGAGGTGTGCCAGCCAAAA
CGAATCCGGCCATTTCATCCTCCAGGAAGTCCATGGGCCAACCGCCCACTCCCCGCCAGCCTCGCACCAA
CACCAACCGGTCCAGTACATGAGCCAGTCGGGTCACTGACCCCGGCACCAGTCCCTCAGCCACTGGATCC
AGCGCCCGCAGTGACTCCCGAGGCCAGTCACCTGTTGGAGGATCCCGATGAAGAGACGAGCCAGGCTGTC
AAAGCCCTTCGGGAGATGGCCGATACTGTGATTCCCCAGAAGGAAGAGGCTGCAATCTGTGGCCAAATGG
ACCTTTCCCATCCGCCCCCAAGGGGCCATCTGGATGAGCTGACAACCACACTTGAGTCCATGACCGAGGA
TCTGAACCTGGACTCACCCCTGACCCCGGAATTGAACGAGATTCTGGATACCTTCCTGAACGACGAGTGC
CTCTTGCATGCCATGCATATCAGCACAGGACTGTCCATCTTCGACACATCTCTGTTTTCTGGTTCTGGTT
CTGGTTCAGGATCCGGTACCGGTGGAGCTAGACCCGGGGAGCGCCCCTTCCAGTGTCGCATTTGCATGCG
GAACTTTTCGGATTCTCCAACTTTGAGGAGGCATACCCGTACTCATACCGGTGAAAAACCGTTTCAGTGT
CGGATCTGTATGCGAAATTTCTCCCAAAGATCATCTTTGGTTAGACATCTACGTACGCACACCGGCGAGA
AGCCATTCCAATGCCGAATATGCATGCGCAACTTCAGTGAAAGAGGTAATTTGACTAGACACCTAAAAAC
CCACCTGAGAGGATCTTAAGCGGCCGCTCGAGTCTAGAGGGCCCGTTTAAACCCGCTGATCAGCCTCGAC
TGTGCCTTCTAGTTGCCAGCCATCTGTTGTTTGCCCCTCCCCCGTGCCTTCCTTGACCCTGGAAGGTGCC
ACTCCCACTGTCCTTTCCTAATAAAATGAGGAAATTGCATCGCATTGTCTGAGTAGGTGTCATTCTATTC
TGGGGGGTGGGGTGGGGCAGGACAGCAAGGGGGAGGATTGGGAAGTCAATAGCAGGCATGCTGGGGATGC
GGTGGGCTCTATGGCTTCTGAGGCGGAAAGAACCAGCTGGGGCTCTAGGGGGTATCCCC
[124 nt withheld, positions 3210-3333]
C
[91 nt withheld, positions 3335-3425]
A
[49 nt withheld, positions 3427-3475]
CCTTTGACGTTGGAGTCCACGTTCTTT
[37 nt withheld, positions 3503-3539]
ACCCTATCTCGGTCTATTCTTTTGATTTATAAGGGATTTTGCCGATTTCGGCCTATTGGTTAAAAAATGA
GCTGATTTAACAAAAATTTAACGCGAATTAATTCTGTGGAATGTGTGTCAGTTAGGCTCAATTAGTCAGC
AACCATAGTCCCGCCCCTAACTCCGCCCATCCCGCCCCTAACTCCGCCCAGTTCCGCCCATTCTCCGCCC
CATGGCTGACTAATTTTTTTTATTTATGCAGAGGCCGAGGCCGCCTCTGCCTCTGAGCTATTCCAGAAGT
AGTGAGGAGGCTTTTTTGGAGGCCTAGGCTTTTGCAAAAAGCTCCCGGGAGCTTGTATATCCATTTTCGG
AGGTTGGGCTTCGGAATCGTTTTCCGGGACGCCGGCTGGATGATCCTCCAGCGCGGGGATCTCATGCTGG
AGTTCTTCGCCCACCCCAACTTGTTTATTGCAGCTTATAATGGTTACAAATAAAGCAATAGCATCACAAA
TTTCACAAATAAAGCATTTTTTTCACTGCATTCTAGTTGTGGTTTGTCCAAACTCATCAATGTATCTTAT
CATGTCTGTATACCGTCGACCTCTAGCTAGAGCTTGGCGTAATCATGGTCATAGCTGTTTCCTGTGTGAA
ATTGTTATCCGCTCACAATTCCACACAACATACGAGCCGGAAGCATAAAGTGTAAAGCCTGGGGTGCCTA
ATGAGTGAGCTAACTCACATTAATTGCGTTGCGCTCACTGCCCGCTTTCCAGTCGGGAAACCTGTCGTGC
CAGCTGCATTAATGAATCGGCCAACGCGCGGGGAGAGGCGGTTTGCGTATTGGGCGCTCTTCCGCTTCCT
CGCTCACTGACTCGCTGCGCTCGGTCGTTCGGCTGCGGCGAGCGGTATCAGCTCACTCAAAGGCGGTAAT
ACGGTTATCCACAGAATCAGGGGATAACGCAGGAAAGAACATGTGAGCAAAAGGCCAGCAAAAGGCCAGG
AACCGTAAAAAGGCCGCGTTGCTGGCGTTTTTCCATAGGCTCCGCCCCCCTGACGAGCATCACAAAAATC
GACGCTCAAGTCAGAGGTGGCGAAACCCGACAGGACTATAAAGATACCAGGCGTTTCCCCCTGGAAGCTC
CCTCGTGCGCTCTCCTGTTCCGACCCTGCCGCTTACCGGATACCTGTCCGCCTTTCTCCCTTCGGGAAGC
GTGGCGCTTTCTCATAGCTCACGCTGTAGGTATCTCAGTTCGGTGTAGGTCGTTCGCTCCAAGCTGGGCT
GTGTGCACGAACCCCCCGTTCAGCCCGACCGCTGCGCCTTATCCGGTAACTATCGTCTTGAGTCCAACCC
GGTAAGACACGACTTATCGCCACTGGCAGCAGCCACTGGTAACAGGATTAGCAGAGCGAGGTATGTAGGC
GGTGCTACAGAGTTCTTGAAGTGGTGGCCTAACTACGGCTACACTAGAAGAACAGTATTTGGTATCTGCG
CTCTGCTGAAGCCAGTTACCTTCGGAAAAAGAGTTGGTAGCTCTTGATCCGGCAAACAAACCACCGCTGG
TAGCGGTGGTTTTTTTGTTTGCAAGCAGCAGATTACGCGCAGAAAAAAAGGATCTCAAGAAGATCCTTTG
ATCTTTTCTACGGGGTCTGACGCTCAGTGGAACGAAAACTCACGTTAAGGGATTTTGGTCATGAGATTAT
CAAAAAGGATCTTCACCTAGATCCTTTTAAATTAAAAATGAAGTTTTAAATCAATCTAAAGTATATATGA
GTAAACTTGGTCTGACAGTTACCAATGCTTAATCAGTGAGGCACCTATCTCAGCGATCTGTCTATTTCGT
TCATCCATAGTTGCCTGACTCCCCGTCGTGTAGATAACTACGATACGGGAGGGCTTACCATCTGGCCCCA
GTGCTGCAATGATACCGCGAGATCCACGCTCACCGGCTCCAGATTTATCAGCAATAAACCAGCCAGCCGG
AAGGGCCGAGCGCAGAAGTGGTCCTGCAACTTTATCCGCCTCCATCCAGTCTATTAATTGTTGCCGGGAA
GCTAGAGTAAGTAGTTCGCCAGTTAATAGTTTGCGCAACGTTGTTGCCATTGCTACAGGCATCGTGGTGT
CACGCTCGTCGTTTGGTATGGCTTCATTCAGCTCCGGTTCCCAACGATCAAGGCGAGTTACATGATCCCC
CATGTTGTGCAAAAAAGCGGTTAGCTCCTTCGGTCCTCCGATCGTTGTCAGAAGTAAGTTGGCCGCAGTG
TTATCACTCATGGTTATGGCAGCACTGCATAATTCTCTTACTGTCATGCCATCCGTAAGATGCTTTTCTG
TGACTGGTGAGTACTCAACCAAGTCATTCTGAGAATAGTGTATGCGGCGACCGAGTTGCTCTTGCCCGGC
GTCAATACGGGATAATACCGCGCCACATAGCAGAACTTTAAAAGTGCTCATCATTGGAAAACGTTCTTCG
GGGCGAAAACTCTCAAGGATCTTACCGCTGTTGAGATCCAGTTCGATGTAACCCACTCGTGCACCCAACT
GATCTTCAGCATCTTTTACTTTCACCAGCGTTTCTGGGTGAGCAAAAACAGGAAGGCAAAATGCCGCAAA
AAAGGGAATAAGGGCGACACGGAAATGTTGAATACTCATACTCTTCCTTTTTCAATATTATTGAAGCATT
TATCAGGGTTATTGTCTCATGAGCGGATACATATTTGAATGTATTTAGAAAAATAAACAAATAGGGGTTC
CGCGCACATTTCCCCGAAAAGTGCCACCTGACGTC
