>Addgene plasmid #138841 | pPD392 VPR-ZF92 | depositor partial sequence | sequence record 268349 | VPR-ZF92 gene
ATGGATTATAAGGATCACGATGGCGACTACAAGGACCACGATATTGACTACAAAGACGATGACGATAAAA
TGGCTCCTAAGAAAAAGCGCAAAGTCGGTATCCATGGCGTTCCCGGATCAGACGCATTGGACGATTTTGA
TCTGGATATGCTGGGAAGTGACGCCCTCGATGATTTTGACCTTGACATGCTTGGTTCGGATGCCCTTGAT
GACTTTGACCTCGACATGCTCGGCAGTGACGCCCTTGATGATTTCGACCTGGACATGCTGATTAACTCTA
GAAGTTCCGGATCTGTTGGTAGCCAGTACCTGCCCGACACCGACGACCGGCACCGGATCGAGGAAAAGCG
GAAGCGGACCTACGAGACATTCAAGAGCATCATGAAGAAGTCCCCCTTCAGCGGCCCCACCGACCCTAGA
CCTCCACCTAGAAGAATCGCCGTGCCCAGCAGATCCAGCGCCAGCGTGCCAAAACCTGCCCCCCAGCCTT
ACCCCTTCACCAGCAGCCTGAGCACCATCAACTACGACGAGTTCCCTACCATGGTGTTCCCCAGCGGCCA
GATCTCTCAGGCCTCTGCTCTGGCTCCAGCCCCTCCTCAGGTGCTGCCTCAGGCTCCTGCTCCTGCACCA
GCTCCAGCCATGGTGTCTGCACTGGCTCAGGCACCAGCACCCGTGCCTGTGCTGGCTCCTGGACCTCCAC
AGGCTGTGGCTCCACCAGCCCCTAAACCTACACAGGCCGGCGAGGGCACACTGTCTGAAGCTCTGCTGCA
GCTGCAGTTCGACGACGAGGATCTGGGAGCCCTGCTGGGAAACAGCACCGATCCTGCCGTGTTCACCGAC
CTGGCCAGCGTGGACAACAGCGAGTTCCAGCAGCTGCTGAACCAGGGCATCCCTGTGGCCCCTCACACCA
CCGAGCCCATGCTGATGGAATACCCCGAGGCCATCACCCGGCTCGTGACAGGCGCTCAGAGGCCTCCTGA
TCCAGCTCCTGCCCCTCTGGGAGCACCAGGCCTGCCTAATGGACTGCTGTCTGGCGACGAGGACTTCAGC
TCTATCGCCGATATGGATTTCTCAGCCTTGCTGGGCTCTGGCAGCGGCAGCCGGGATTCCAGGGAAGGGA
TGTTTTTGCCGAAGCCTGAGGCCGGCTCCGCTATTAGTGACGTGTTTGAGGGCCGCGAGGTGTGCCAGCC
AAAACGAATCCGGCCATTTCATCCTCCAGGAAGTCCATGGGCCAACCGCCCACTCCCCGCCAGCCTCGCA
CCAACACCAACCGGTCCAGTACATGAGCCAGTCGGGTCACTGACCCCGGCACCAGTCCCTCAGCCACTGG
ATCCAGCGCCCGCAGTGACTCCCGAGGCCAGTCACCTGTTGGAGGATCCCGATGAAGAGACGAGCCAGGC
TGTCAAAGCCCTTCGGGAGATGGCCGATACTGTGATTCCCCAGAAGGAAGAGGCTGCAATCTGTGGCCAA
ATGGACCTTTCCCATCCGCCCCCAAGGGGCCATCTGGATGAGCTGACAACCACACTTGAGTCCATGACCG
AGGATCTGAACCTGGACTCACCCCTGACCCCGGAATTGAACGAGATTCTGGATACCTTCCTGAACGACGA
GTGCCTCTTGCATGCCATGCATATCAGCACAGGACTGTCCATCTTCGACACATCTCTGTTTTCTGGTTCT
GGTTCTGGTTCAGGATCCGGTACCGGTGGAGCTAGACCCGGGGAGCGCCCCTTCCAGTGTCGCATTTGCA
TGCGGAACTTTTCGGATTCTCCAACTTTGAGGAGGCATACCCGTACTCATACCGGTGAAAAACCGTTTCA
GTGTCGGATCTGTATGCGAAATTTCTCCCAAAGATCATCTTTGGTTAGACATCTACGTACGCACACCGGC
GAGAAGCCATTCCAATGCCGAATATGCATGCGCAACTTCAGTGAAAGAGGTAATTTGACTAGACACCTAA
AAACCCACCTGAGAGGATCTTAA
